Addgene plasmid #61938: pETDUET1-hUCH37 (ISF2)-NFRKB(39-156)
Purpose: Co-expression of hUCH37 (ISF2) and hNFRKB (39-156) in E.coli
Depositing lab: Chris Hill. Depositing organization: University of Utah. Publication: Structural Basis for the Activation and Inhibition of the UCH37 Deubiquitylase. VanderLinden RT, Hemmis CW, Schmitt B, Ndoja A, Whitby FG, Robinson H, Cohen RE, Yao T, Hill CP. Mol Cell. 2015 Feb 17. pii: S1097-2765(15)00017-9. doi: 10.1016/j.molcel.2015.01.016. PubMed 25702872.
Backbone
  Vector backbone: pETDUET1
  Backbone manufacturer: Novagen
  Backbone size w/o insert (bp): 5400
  Total vector size (bp): 6700
  Modifications to backbone: PreScission Protease site added between His-tag and MCS1
  Vector type: Bacterial Expression
Growth in bacteria
  Bacterial resistance: Ampicillin, 100 μg/mL
  Growth temperature: 37°C
  Growth strain: DH5alpha
  Copy number: Unknown
Gene/Insert 1
  Gene/Insert name: hUCH37 (ISF2) (alt name: UCHL5)
  Species: H. sapiens (human)
  Insert size (bp): 987
  Mutation: Residue E246 was deleted.
  GenBank ID: NP_001186190
  Entrez Gene: UCHL5 (a.k.a. CGI-70, INO80R, UCH-L5, UCH37)
  Promoter: T7
  Tag / fusion protein: 6x HIS (N terminal on backbone)
  Cloning method: Restriction Enzyme; 5′ cloning site XhoI (destroyed during cloning); 3′ cloning site NotI (not destroyed)
  Sequencing primers: 5′ pET Upstream/T7; 3′ DuetDOWN1
Gene/Insert 2
  Gene/Insert name: hNFRKB (39-156)
  Species: H. sapiens (human)
  Insert size (bp): 360
  Mutation: Construct ends at residue 156, residues 2-38 deleted
  GenBank ID: NP_001137307
  Entrez Gene: NFRKB (a.k.a. INO80G)
  Promoter: T7
  Cloning method: Restriction Enzyme; 5′ cloning site NdeI (not destroyed); 3′ cloning site KpnI (not destroyed)
  Sequencing primers: 5′ DuetUP2; 3′ T7 term
Terms and licenses: Academic/Nonprofit Terms; Industry Terms: Not Available to Industry
How to cite: pETDUET1-hUCH37 (ISF2)-NFRKB(39-156) was a gift from Chris Hill (Addgene plasmid # 61938 ; http://n2t.net/addgene:61938 ; RRID:Addgene_61938)
