[The description below was written by a language model from this plasmid's Addgene catalogue record.]
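Description:
pETDUET1-hUCH37 (ISF2)-NFRKB(39-156) is a bacterial co-expression plasmid of about 6.7 kb built on the Novagen pETDuet-1 backbone, a dual-cassette vector that carries two multiple cloning sites, each driven by its own T7 promoter, so that two proteins can be made together in one E. coli cell. It is selected with ampicillin. The record lists the copy number as unknown and includes no feature table, so the origin of replication and other backbone elements are not itemised. As with T7-driven vectors generally, expression requires a host that supplies T7 RNA polymerase, whereas a standard cloning strain is recorded for propagation.

The first cassette holds human UCH37 (UCHL5) isoform 2, a 987 bp insert encoding the deubiquitylase with residue E246 deleted. It is fused at its N-terminus to the backbone-encoded 6xHis tag. The depositors modified the backbone by adding a PreScission protease site between the His tag and MCS1, so the tag can be cleaved off after affinity purification. The second cassette holds a 360 bp fragment of human NFRKB (INO80G) that lacks residues 2–38 and ends at residue 156. No tag is recorded for this insert, so it would presumably co-purify through its association with the His-tagged UCH37.

The stated purpose is co-expression of the two human proteins in E. coli. The associated publication concerns the structural basis of UCH37 activation and inhibition, which is consistent with using the plasmid to produce a recombinant UCH37–NFRKB complex for structural and biochemical study.
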