>Addgene plasmid #61938 | pETDUET1-hUCH37 (ISF2)-NFRKB(39-156) | depositor partial sequence | sequence record 101269 | MCS1 (UCH37)
ATGACGGGCAACGCCGGGGAGTGGTGCCTCATGGAAAGCGACCCCGGGGTCTTCACCGAGCTCATTAAAG
GATTCGGTTGCCGAGGAGCCCAAGTAGAAGAAATATGGAGTTTAGAGCCTGAGAATTTTGAAAAATTAAA
GCCAGTTCATGGGTTAATTTTTCTTTTCAAGTGGCAGCCAGGAGAAGAACCAGCAGGCTCTGTGGTTCAG
GACTCCCGACTTGACACGATATTTTTTGCTAAGCAGGTAATTAATAATGCTTGTGCTACTCAAGCCATAG
TGAGTGTGTTACTGAACTGTACCCACCAGGATGTCCATTTAGGCGAGACATTATCAGAGTTTAAAGAATT
TTCACAAAGTTTTGATGCAGCTATGAAAGGCTTGGCACTGAGCAATTCAGATGTGATTCGACAAGTACAC
AACAGTTTCGCCAGACAGCAAATGTTTGAATTTGATACGAAGACATCAGCAAAAGAAGAAGATGCTTTTC
ACTTTGTCAGTTATGTTCCTGTTAATGGGAGACTGTATGAATTAGATGGATTAAGAGAAGGACCGATTGA
TTTAGGTGCATGCAATCAAGATGATTGGATCAGTGCAGTAAGGCCTGTCATAGAAAAAAGGATACAAAAG
TACAGTGAAGGTGAAATTCGATTTAATTTAATGGCCATTGTGTCTGACAGAAAAATGATATATGAGCAGA
AGATAGCAGAGTTACAAAGACAACTTGCAGAGGAACCCATGGATACAGATCAAGGTAATAGTATGTTAAG
TGCTATTCAGTCAGAAGTTGCCAAAAATCAGATGCTTATTGAAGAGGAAGTACAGAAATTAAAAAGATAC
AAGATTGAGAATATCAGAAGGAAGCATAATTATCTGCCTTTCATTATGGAATTGTTAAAGACTTTAGCAG
AACACCAGCAGTTAATACCACTAGTAGAAAAGGCAAAAGAAAAACAGAACGCAAAGAAAGCTCAGGAAAC
CAAATGA
