>Addgene plasmid #61938 | pETDUET1-hUCH37 (ISF2)-NFRKB(39-156) | depositor partial sequence | sequence record 101270 | MCS2 (NFRKB 39-156)
ATGCCCGAGGACCTTCTGGAGGATCCTGAGATCTTCTTTGATGTTGTCAGCCTCTCAACATGGCAGGAAG
TGTTAAGTGATTCTCAACGTGAACACCTCCAGCAGTTTCTGCCCCAGTTTCCTGAAGACAGTGCTGAGCA
GCAGAATGAACTCATCTTAGCCTTGTTCAGTGGGGAGAACTTCCGCTTTGGAAACCCTCTGCACATTGCC
CAGAAGCTTTTCCGAGACGGACACTTTAACCCCGAGGTGGTCAAGTACCGGCAGTTATGCTTCAAGTCAC
AGTACAAGCGCTACCTCAACTCCCAGCAGCAGTATTTCCATCGGCTGCTGAAGCAAATTCTTGCTTCCCG
GAGTGATTAA
