>Addgene plasmid #61938 | pETDUET1-hUCH37 (ISF2)-NFRKB(39-156) | addgene partial sequence | sequence record 108041 | pBRrevBam 5'-GGTGATGTCGGCGATATAGG-3'
ATGCGTCCGGCGTAGAGGATCGAGATCGATCTCGATCCCGCGAAATTAATACGACTCACTATAGGGGAAT
TGTGAGCGGATAACAATTCCCCTCTAGAAATAATTTTGTTTAACTTTAAGAAGGAGATATACCATGGGCA
GCAGCCATCACCACCATCATCATCACCTTGAAGTCCTCTTTCAGGGACCCATGACGGGCAACGCCGGGGA
GTGGTGCCTCATGGAAAGCGACCCCGGGGTCTTCACCGAGCTCATTAAAGGATTCGGTTGCCGAGGAGCC
CAAGTAGAAGAAATATGGAGTTTAGAGCCTGAGAATTTTGAAAAATTAAAGCCAGTTCATGGGTTAATTT
TTCTTTTCAAGTGGCAGCCAGGAGAAGAACCAGCAGGCTCTGTGGTTCAGGACTCCCGACTTGACACGAT
ATTTTTTGCTAAGCAGGTAATTAATAATGCTTGTGCTACTCAAGCCATAGTGAGTGTGTTACTGAACTGT
ACCCACCAGGATGTCCATTTAGGCGAGACATTATCAGAGTTTAAAGAATTTTCACAAAGTTTTGATGCAG
CTATGAAAGGCTTGGCACTGAGCAATTCAGATGTGATTCGACAAGTACACAACAGTTTCGCCAGACAGCA
AATGTTTGAATTTGATACGAAGACATCAGCAAAAGAAGAAGATGCTTTTCACTTTGTCAGTTATGTTCCT
GTTAATGGGAGACTGTATGAATTAGATGGATTAAGAGAAGGACCGATTGATTTAGGTGCATGCAATCAAG
ATGATTGGATCAGTGCAGTAAGGCCTGTCATAGAA
