>Addgene plasmid #61938 | pETDUET1-hUCH37 (ISF2)-NFRKB(39-156) | addgene partial sequence | sequence record 110002 | T7term 5'-GCTAGTTATTGCTCAGCGG-3'
GTAGACGAGTCCATGTGCTGGCGTTCAAATTTCGCAGCAGCGGTTTCTTTACCAGACTCGAGGGTACCTT
AATCACTCCGGGAAGCAAGAATTTGCTTCAGCAGCCGATGGAAATACTGCTGCTGGGAGTTGAGGTAGCG
CTTGTACTGTGACTTGAAGCATAACTGCCGGTACTTGACCACCTCGGGGTTAAAGTGTCCGTCTCGGAAA
AGCTTCTGGGCAATGTGCAGAGGGTTTCCAAAGCGGAAGTTCTCCCCACTGAACAAGGCTAAGATGAGTT
CATTCTGCTGCTCAGCACTGTCTTCAGGAAACTGGGGCAGAAACTGCTGGAGGTGTTCACGTTGAGAATC
ACTTAACACTTCCTGCCATGTTGAGAGGCTGACAACATCAAAGAAGATCTCAGGATCCTCCAGAAGGTCC
TCGGGCATATGTATATCTCCTTCTTATACTTAACTAATATACTAAGATGGGGAATTGTTATCCGCTCACA
ATTCCCCTATAGTGAGTCGTATTAATTTCGATTATGCGGCCGTGTACAATACGATTACTTTCTGTTCGAC
TTAAGCATTATGGGCCGCCACTGTGCTGGATATCTGCAGAATTCCACCACACTGGACTAGTGGATCCGAG
CTCGGTACCTCATTTGGTTTCCTGAGCTTTCTTTGCGTTCTGTTTTTCTTTTGCCTTTTCTACTAGTGGT
ATTAACTGCTGGTGTTCTGCTAAAGTCTTTAACAATTCCATAATGAAAGGCAGATAATTATGCTTCCTTC
TGATATTCTCAATCTTGTATCTTT
